Addgene plasmid #56193: mCrimson3-Cx43-7
Purpose: Localization: Gap Junctions, Excitation: 588, Emission: 615
Depositing lab: Michael Davidson. Depositing organization: Florida State University, Tallahassee.
Backbone
  Vector backbone: mCrimson3
  Backbone size w/o insert (bp): 4750
  Vector type: Mammalian Expression
  Selectable markers: Neomycin (select with G418)
Growth in bacteria
  Bacterial resistance: Kanamycin, 50 μg/mL
  Growth temperature: 37°C
  Growth strain: DH5alpha
  Copy number: High Copy
Gene/Insert
  Gene/Insert name: Cx43 (alt names: Rat Alpha-1 Connexin 43; NM_012567.2)
  Species: R. norvegicus (rat)
  Promoter: CMV
  Tag / fusion protein: mCrimson3
  Cloning method: Unknown
  Sequencing primers: 5′ CMV-F; 3′ SV40pA-R
Terms and licenses: Academic/Nonprofit Terms; Industry Terms
Depositor comments: R. norvegicus (rat) Alpha-1 Connexin 43. Excitation = 588; Emission = 615
How to cite: mCrimson3-Cx43-7 was a gift from Michael Davidson (Addgene plasmid # 56193 ; http://n2t.net/addgene:56193 ; RRID:Addgene_56193)
