[The description below was written by a language model from this plasmid's Addgene catalogue record and pLannotate feature annotations shown in this document.]
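Description:
mCrimson3-Cx43-7 is a mammalian expression plasmid that produces rat connexin 43 (alpha-1 connexin, Gja1) fused to the red fluorescent protein mCrimson3, intended as a live-cell marker for gap junctions. The recorded spectral properties are excitation at 588 nm and emission at 615 nm. It is built on an mCrimson3 N1-style backbone, and the sequenced record is about 6.1 kb. In bacteria it replicates from a high-copy ColE1/pUC-type origin and is selected with kanamycin. An f1 origin is also present.

Expression is driven by the human CMV immediate-early enhancer and promoter. Downstream lies the Cx43 coding sequence, preceded by a stretch of native 5' untranslated region that the annotation software recognises as the connexin-43 IRES element. This stretch probably came along with the cDNA and need not be a designed feature. The fluorescent protein reading frame begins a short distance after the end of Cx43, so the tag sits at the C-terminus of the connexin. The "7" in the name likely refers to the length of the linker, although the record does not say so. The automated annotation labels the fluorescent protein as mNeptune2.5, which probably reflects the closest match in its database and not the actual identity, since the catalogue entry names it as mCrimson3. An SV40 polyadenylation signal terminates the transcript.

A single NeoR/KanR (Tn5 aminoglycoside phosphotransferase) gene is placed behind both a bacterial promoter and the SV40 early promoter and ends with an HSV TK polyadenylation signal. It therefore provides kanamycin resistance in E. coli and G418 selection for stable mammalian lines. The small large T antigen, ble and bGH fragments in the feature table look like incidental backbone matches.
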