Features (pLannotate 1.2.2; 16 found; start..end, strand, type, name):
      1..304     +  enhancer       CMV enhancer: human cytomegalovirus immediate early enhancer
    305..508     +  promoter       CMV promoter: human cytomegalovirus (CMV) immediate early promoter
    562..765     +  ncRNA          IRES Cx43: Accession: RF00487 - Connexin-43 internal ribosome entry site (IRES)
    764..1909    +  CDS            Gja1: CXA1_RAT - Also known as Cxn-43. Experimental evidence at protein level: Swiss-Prot protein existence level 1. Gap junction protein that acts as a regulator of bladder capacity. A gap junction consists of a cluster of closely packed pairs of transmembrane channels, the connexons, through which materials of low MW diffuse from one cell to a neighboring cell. Negative regulator of bladder functional capacity: acts by enhancing intercellular electrical and chemical transmission, thus sensitizing bladder muscles to cholinergic neural stimuli and causing them to contract (By similarity). May play a
   1931..2662    +  CDS            mNeptune2.5: mNeptune2.5 is a basic (constitutively fluorescent) red fluorescent protein published in 2014, derived from Entacmaea quadricolor. It is reported to be a rapidly-maturing monomer with moderate acid sensitivity.
   2681..2764    +  CDS            large T antigen (fragment): large T antigen from SV40 (simian virus 40)
   2787..2908    +  polyA_signal   SV40 poly(A) signal: SV40 polyadenylation signal
   2942..3370    -  rep_origin     f1 ori (sequence partly withheld): f1 bacteriophage origin of replication; arrow indicates direction of (+) strand synthesis
   3397..3501    +  promoter       AmpR promoter: bla
   3503..3860    +  promoter       SV40 promoter: SV40 enhancer and early promoter
   3895..4689    +  CDS            NeoR/KanR: aminoglycoside phosphotransferase from Tn5; aph(3')-II (or nptII); confers resistance to neomycin, kanamycin, and G418 (Geneticin®)
   4710..4862    +  CDS            ble (fragment): BLE_KLEPN - Experimental evidence at protein level: Swiss-Prot protein existence level 1. Binding protein with a strong affinity to the bleomycin family of antibiotics. Binds to CL990; an antimitotic-antibiotic compound. From Klebsiella pneumoniae.
   4921..4968    +  polyA_signal   HSV TK poly(A) signal: herpes simplex virus thymidine kinase polyadenylation signal (Cole and Stacy, 1985)
   5059..5075    -  polyA_signal   bGH poly(A) signal (fragment): bovine growth hormone polyadenylation signal
   5297..5885    +  rep_origin     ori: high-copy-number ColE1/pMB1/pBR322/pUC origin of replication
   6000..6059    +  enhancer       CMV enhancer (fragment): human cytomegalovirus immediate early enhancer
>Addgene plasmid #56193 | mCrimson3-Cx43-7 | addgene full sequence | sequence record 221682 | Addgene NGS Result
CGTTACATAACTTACGGTAAATGGCCCGCCTGGCTGACCGCCCAACGACCCCCGCCCATTGACGTCAATA
ATGACGTATGTTCCCATAGTAACGCCAATAGGGACTTTCCATTGACGTCAATGGGTGGAGTATTTACGGT
AAACTGCCCACTTGGCAGTACATCAAGTGTATCATATGCCAAGTACGCCCCCTATTGACGTCAATGACGG
TAAATGGCCCGCCTGGCATTATGCCCAGTACATGACCTTATGGGACTTTCCTACTTGGCAGTACATCTAC
GTATTAGTCATCGCTATTACCATGGTGATGCGGTTTTGGCAGTACATCAATGGGCGTGGATAGCGGTTTG
ACTCACGGGGATTTCCAAGTCTCCACCCCATTGACGTCAATGGGAGTTTGTTTTGGCACCAAAATCAACG
GGACTTTCCAAAATGTCGTAACAACTCCGCCCCATTGACGCAAATGGGCGGTAGGCGTGTACGGTGGGAG
GTCTATATAAGCAGAGCTGGTTTAGTGAACCGTCAGATCCGCTAGCGCTACCGGACTCAGATCTCGAGCT
CAAGCTTCGAATTCGGCAGCACTTTTCTTTCATTGGGGGGAAGGCGTGAGGAAAGTACCAAACAGCAGCA
GACTTTTAAACTTTAAACAGACAGGTCTGAGAGCCTGAACTCTCATTTTTCCTTTGACTTCAGCCTCCAA
GGAGTTCCACCAACTTTGGCGCGCCGGCTTCACTTTCATTAAGTGAAAGAGAGGTGCCCAGACATGGGTG
ACTGGAGTGCCTTGGGGAAGCTTCTGGACAAGGTCCAAGCCTACTCCACCGCTGGAGGGAAGGTGTGGCT
GTCAGTGCTCTTCATATTCAGAATCCTGCTCCTGGGGACAGCTGTTGAGTCAGCTTGGGGTGATGAACAG
TCTGCCTTTCGCTGTAACACTCAACAACCTGGCTGCGAAAACGTCTGCTATGACAAGTCCTTCCCCATCT
CTCACGTGCGCTTCTGGGTCCTTCAGATCATATTCGTGTCTGTGCCCACACTCCTGTACTTGGCCCATGT
GTTCTATGTGATGAGGAAGGAAGAGAAGCTAAACAAGAAAGAAGAGGAGCTCAAAGTGGCCCAGACTGAC
GGGGTCAACGTGGAGATGCACCTGAAGCAGATTGAAATCAAGAAGTTCAAGTACGGGATTGAAGAGCACG
GCAAGGTGAAAATGAGGGGCGGCTTGCTGAGAACCTACATCATCAGCATCCTCTTCAAGTCTGTCTTCGA
GGTGGCCTTCCTGCTCATCCAGTGGTACATCTATGGGTTCAGCTTGAGCGCGGTCTACACCTGCAAGAGA
GATCCCTGCCCCCACCAGGTAGACTGCTTCCTCTCACGTCCCACGGAGAAAACCATCTTCATCATCTTCA
TGCTGGTGGTGTCCTTGGTGTCTCTCGCTTTGAACATCATTGAGCTCTTCTACGTCTTCTTCAAGGGCGT
TAAGGATCGCGTGAAGGGAAGAAGCGATCCTTACCACGCCACCACTGGCCCACTGAGCCCATCAAAAGAC
TGCGGATCTCCAAAATACGCCTACTTCAATGGCTGCTCCTCACCAACGGCTCCACTCTCGCCTATGTCTC
CTCCTGGGTACAAGCTGGTTACTGGTGACAGAAACAATTCCTCGTGCCGCAATTACAACAAGCAAGCTAG
CGAGCAAAACTGGGCGAACTACAGCGCAGAGCAAAATCGCATGGGGCAGGCCGGAAGCACCATCTCCAAC
TCGCACGCCCAGCCGTTCGATTTCCCCGACGACAACCAGAATGCCAAAAAAGTTGCTGCTGGACATGAAC
TCCAGCCATTAGCCATCGTGGACCAACGACCTTCCAGCAGAGCCAGCAGCCGCGCCAGCAGCAGGCCTCG
GCCTGATGACCTGGAGATTGCGGATCCACCGGTCGCCACCATGGTGAGCAAGGGCGAGGAGCTGATCAAG
GAGAACATGCACAGCAAGCTGTACCTGACAGGCAGCGTGAACGGCCACCAGTTCAAGTGCACCCACGAAG
GGGAGGGCAAGCCCTACGAGGGCACCCAGACCAACAGGATCAAGGTGGTGGAGGGAGGCCCCCTGCCGTT
CGCATTCGACATCCTGGCCACCATGTTTATGTACGGGAGCAAGGCCTTCATCAAGTACCCCAAGGGCCTC
CCCGATTATTTTAAGCAGTCCTTCCCTGAGGGCTTCACATGGGAGAGAACCATGGTGTTCGAAGACGGGG
GCACCCTGACCGCCACCCAGGACACCAGCCTCCAGGACGGCTGCCTCATCTACAACGTGAAGCTGAGAGG
GGAGAACTTCCCAGCCAACGGCCCCGTGATGAAGCAGACAACACTGGGCTGGGAGCCCAGCACCGAGACC
CTGTACCCCGCTGACGGCGCCCTGGAAGGCAGATGCGACATGGCCCTGAAGCTCGTGGGCGGGGGCCACC
TGCACTGCAACTTCAAGACCACATACAAATCCAAGAAACCCGCTACAAACCTCAAGATGCCCGGCGTCCA
CTACGTGGACCGCAGACTGGAAAGAATCAAGGAGGCCGACAACGAGACCTACGTCGAGCAGCACGAGGTG
GCTGTGGCCAGATACTGCGACCTCCCTAGCAAACTGGGGCACAAACTTAATGGCATGGACGAGCTGTACA
AGTAAGCGGCCGCGACTCTAGATCATAATCAGCCATACCACATTTGTAGAGGTTTTACTTGCTTTAAAAA
ACCTCCCACACCTCCCCCTGAACCTGAAACATAAAATGAATGCAATTGTTGTTGTTAACTTGTTTATTGC
AGCTTATAATGGTTACAAATAAAGCAATAGCATCACAAATTTCACAAATAAAGCATTTTTTTCACTGCAT
TCTAGTTGTGGTTTGTCCAAACTCATCAATGTATCTTAAGGCGTAAATTGTAAGCGTTAATATTTTGTTA
AAATTCGCGTTAAATTTTTGTTAAATCAGCTCATTTTTTAACCAATAGGCCGAAATCGGCAAAATCCCTT
ATAAATCAAAAGAATAGACCGAGATAGGGT
[37 nt withheld, positions 3041-3077]
AAAGAACGTGGACTCCAACGTCAAAGG
[49 nt withheld, positions 3105-3153]
T
[91 nt withheld, positions 3155-3245]
G
[124 nt withheld, positions 3247-3370]
CAGGTGGCACTTTTCGGGGAAATGTGCGCGGAACCCCTATTTGTTTATTTTTCTAAATACATTCAAATAT
GTATCCGCTCATGAGACAATAACCCTGATAAATGCTTCAATAATATTGAAAAAGGAAGAGTCCTGAGGCG
GAAAGAACCAGCTGTGGAATGTGTGTCAGTTAGGGTGTGGAAAGTCCCCAGGCTCCCCAGCAGGCAGAAG
TATGCAAAGCATGCATCTCAATTAGTCAGCAACCAGGTGTGGAAAGTCCCCAGGCTCCCCAGCAGGCAGA
AGTATGCAAAGCATGCATCTCAATTAGTCAGCAACCATAGTCCCGCCCCTAACTCCGCCCATCCCGCCCC
TAACTCCGCCCAGTTCCGCCCATTCTCCGCCCCATGGCTGACTAATTTTTTTTATTTATGCAGAGGCCGA
GGCCGCCTCGGCCTCTGAGCTATTCCAGAAGTAGTGAGGAGGCTTTTTTGGAGGCCTAGGCTTTTGCAAA
GATCGATCAAGAGACAGGATGAGGATCGTTTCGCATGATTGAACAAGATGGATTGCACGCAGGTTCTCCG
GCCGCTTGGGTGGAGAGGCTATTCGGCTATGACTGGGCACAACAGACAATCGGCTGCTCTGATGCCGCCG
TGTTCCGGCTGTCAGCGCAGGGGCGCCCGGTTCTTTTTGTCAAGACCGACCTGTCCGGTGCCCTGAATGA
ACTGCAAGACGAGGCAGCGCGGCTATCGTGGCTGGCCACGACGGGCGTTCCTTGCGCAGCTGTGCTCGAC
GTTGTCACTGAAGCGGGAAGGGACTGGCTGCTATTGGGCGAAGTGCCGGGGCAGGATCTCCTGTCATCTC
ACCTTGCTCCTGCCGAGAAAGTATCCATCATGGCTGATGCAATGCGGCGGCTGCATACGCTTGATCCGGC
TACCTGCCCATTCGACCACCAAGCGAAACATCGCATCGAGCGAGCACGTACTCGGATGGAAGCCGGTCTT
GTCGATCAGGATGATCTGGACGAAGAGCATCAGGGGCTCGCGCCAGCCGAACTGTTCGCCAGGCTCAAGG
CGAGCATGCCCGACGGCGAGGATCTCGTCGTGACCCATGGCGATGCCTGCTTGCCGAATATCATGGTGGA
AAATGGCCGCTTTTCTGGATTCATCGACTGTGGCCGGCTGGGTGTGGCGGACCGCTATCAGGACATAGCG
TTGGCTACCCGTGATATTGCTGAAGAGCTTGGCGGCGAATGGGCTGACCGCTTCCTCGTGCTTTACGGTA
TCGCCGCTCCCGATTCGCAGCGCATCGCCTTCTATCGCCTTCTTGACGAGTTCTTCTGAGCGGGACTCTG
GGGTTCGAAATGACCGACCAAGCGACGCCCAACCTGCCATCACGAGATTTCGATTCCACCGCCGCCTTCT
ATGAAAGGTTGGGCTTCGGAATCGTTTTCCGGGACGCCGGCTGGATGATCCTCCAGCGCGGGGATCTCAT
GCTGGAGTTCTTCGCCCACCCTAGGGGGAGGCTAACTGAAACACGGAAGGAGACAATACCGGAAGGAACC
CGCGCTATGACGGCAATAAAAAGACAGAATAAAACGCACGGTGTTGGGTCGTTTGTTCATAAACGCGGGG
TTCGGTCCCAGGGCTGGCACTCTGTCGATACCCCACCGAGACCCCATTGGGGCCAATACGCCCGCGTTTC
TTCCTTTTCCCCACCCCACCCCCCAAGTTCGGGTGAAGGCCCAGGGCTCGCAGCCAACGTCGGGGCGGCA
GGCCCTGCCATAGCCTCAGGTTACTCATATATACTTTAGATTGATTTAAAACTTCATTTTTAATTTAAAA
GGATCTAGGTGAAGATCCTTTTTGATAATCTCATGACCAAAATCCCTTAACGTGAGTTTTCGTTCCACTG
AGCGTCAGACCCCGTAGAAAAGATCAAAGGATCTTCTTGAGATCCTTTTTTTCTGCGCGTAATCTGCTGC
TTGCAAACAAAAAAACCACCGCTACCAGCGGTGGTTTGTTTGCCGGATCAAGAGCTACCAACTCTTTTTC
CGAAGGTAACTGGCTTCAGCAGAGCGCAGATACCAAATACTGTTCTTCTAGTGTAGCCGTAGTTAGGCCA
CCACTTCAAGAACTCTGTAGCACCGCCTACATACCTCGCTCTGCTAATCCTGTTACCAGTGGCTGCTGCC
AGTGGCGATAAGTCGTGTCTTACCGGGTTGGACTCAAGACGATAGTTACCGGATAAGGCGCAGCGGTCGG
GCTGAACGGGGGGTTCGTGCACACAGCCCAGCTTGGAGCGAACGACCTACACCGAACTGAGATACCTACA
GCGTGAGCTATGAGAAAGCGCCACGCTTCCCGAAGGGAGAAAGGCGGACAGGTATCCGGTAAGCGGCAGG
GTCGGAACAGGAGAGCGCACGAGGGAGCTTCCAGGGGGAAACGCCTGGTATCTTTATAGTCCTGTCGGGT
TTCGCCACCTCTGACTTGAGCGTCGATTTTTGTGATGCTCGTCAGGGGGGCGGAGCCTATGGAAAAACGC
CAGCAACGCGGCCTTTTTACGGTTCCTGGCCTTTTGCTGGCCTTTTGCTCACATGTTCTTTCCTGCGTTA
TCCCCTGATTCTGTGGATAACCGTATTACCGCCATGCATTAGTTATTAATAGTAATCAATTACGGGGTCA
TTAGTTCATAGCCCATATATGGAGTTCCG
