>Addgene plasmid #56193 | mCrimson3-Cx43-7 | depositor partial sequence | sequence record 87091 | insert sequence
ACGTCAGATCCGCTAGCGCTACCGGACTCAGATCTCGAGCTCAAGCTTCGAATTCGGCAGCACTTTTCTT
TCATTGGGGGGAAGGCGTGAGGAAAGTACCAAACAGCAGCAGACTTTTAAACTTTAAACAGACAGGTCTG
AGAGCCTGAACTCTCATTTTTCCTTTGACTTCAGCCTCCAAGGAGTTCCACCAACTTTGGCGCGCCGGCT
TCACTTTCATTAAGTGAAAGAGAGGTGCCCAGACATGGGTGACTGGAGTGCCTTGGGGAAGCTTCTGGAC
AAGGTCCAAGCCTACTCCACCGCTGGAGGGAAGGTGTGGCTGTCAGTGCTCTTCATATTCAGAATCCTGC
TCCTGGGGACAGCTGTTGAGTCAGCTTGGGGTGATGAACAGTCTGCCTTTCGCTGTAACACTCAACAACC
TGGCTGCGAAAACGTCTGCTATGACAAGTCCTTCCCCATCTCTCACGTGCGCTTCTGGGTCCTTCAGATC
ATATTCGTGTCTGTGCCCACACTCCTGTACTTGGCCCATGTGTTCTATGTGATGAGGAAGGAAGAGAAGC
TAAACAAGAAAGAAGAGGAGCTCAAAGTGGCCCAGACTGACGGGGTCAACGTGGAGATGCACCTGAAGCA
GATTGAAATCAAGAAGTTCAAGTACGGGATTGAAGAGCACGGCAAGGTGAAAATGAGGGGCGGCTTGCTG
AGAACCTACATCATCAGCATCCTCTTCAAGTCTGTCTTCGAGGTGGCCTTCCTGCTCATCCAGTGGTACA
TCTATGGGTTCAGCTTGAGCGCGGTCTACACCTGCAAGAGAGATCCCTGCCCCCACCAGGTAGACTGCTT
CCTCTCACGTCCCACGGAGAAAACCATCTTCATCATCTTCATGCTGGTGGTGTCCTTGGTGTCTCTCGCT
TTGAACATCATTGAGCTCTTCTACGTCTTCTTCAAAGGCGTTAAGGATCGCGTGAAGGGAAGAAGCGATC
CTTACCACGCCACCACTGGCCCACTGAGCCCATCAAAAGACTGCGGATCTCCAAAATACGCCTACTTCAA
TGGCTGCTCCTCACCAACGGCTCCACTCTCGCCTATGTCTCCTCCTGGGTACAAGCTGGTTACTGGTGAC
AGAAACAATTCCTCGTGCCGCAATTACAACAAGCAAGCTAGCGAGCAAAACTGGGCGAACTACAGCGCAG
AGCAAAATCGCATGGGGCAGGCCGGAAGCACCATCTCCAACTCGCACGCCCAGCCGTTCGATTTCCCCGA
CGACAACCAGAATGCCAAAAAAGTTGCTGCTGGACATGAACTCCAGCCATTAGCCATCGTGGACCAACGA
CCTTCCAGCAGAGCCAGCAGCCGCGCCAGCAGCAGGCCTCGGCCTGATGACCTGGAGATTGCGGATCCAC
CGGTCGCCACCATGGTGAGCAAGGGCGAGGAGCTGATCAAGGAGAACATGCACAGCAAGCTGTACCTGAC
AGGCAGCGTGAACGGCCACCAGTTCAAGTGCACCCACGAAGGGGAGGGCAAGCCCTACGAGGGCACCCAG
ACCAACAGGATCAAGGTGGTGGAGGGAGGCCCCCTGCCGTTCGCATTCGACATCCTGGCCACCATGTTTA
TGTACGGGAGCAAGGCCTTCATCAAGTACCCCAAGGGCCTCCCCGATTATTTTAAGCAGTCCTTCCCTGA
GGGCTTCACATGGGAGAGAACCATGGTGTTCGAAGACGGGGGCACCCTGACCGCCACCCAGGACACCAGC
CTCCAGGACGGCTGCCTCATCTACAACGTGAAGCTGAGAGGGGAGAACTTCCCAGCCAACGGCCCCGTGA
TGAAGCAGACAACACTGGGCTGGGAGCCCAGCACCGAGACCCTGTACCCCGCTGACGGCGCCCTGGAAGG
CAGATGCGACATGGCCCTGAAGCTCGTGGGCGGGGGCCACCTGCACTGCAACTTCAAGACCACATACAAA
TCCAAGAAACCCGCTACAAACCTCAAGATGCCCGGCGTCCACTACGTGGACCGCAGACTGGAAAGAATCA
AGGAGGCCGACAACGAGACCTACGTCGAGCAGCACGAGGTGGCTGTGGCCAGATACTGCGACCTCCCTAG
CAAACTGGGGCACAAACTTAATGGCATGGACGAGCTGTACAAGTAAGCGGCCGCGACTCTAGATCATAAT
CAGCCATACCAC
